>Addgene plasmid #112968 | C2 M2 png-myc in Casper4 | addgene full sequence | sequence record 217600 | Addgene NGS Result
TTTCCATAGGCTCCGCCCCCCTGACGAGCATCACAAAAATCGACGCTCAAGTCAGAGGTGGCGAAACCCG
ACAGGACTATAAAGATACCAGGCGTTTCCCCCTGGAAGCTCCCTCGTGCGCTCTCCTGTTCCGACCCTGC
CGCTTACCGGATACCTGTCCGCCTTTCTCCCTTCGGGAAGCGTGGCGCTTTCTCATAGCTCACGCTGTAG
GTATCTCAGTTCGGTGTAGGTCGTTCGCTCCAAGCTGGGCTGTGTGCACGAACCCCCCGTTCAGCCCGAC
CGCTGCGCCTTATCCGGTAACTATCGTCTTGAGTCCAACCCGGTAAGACACGACTTATCGCCACTGGCAG
CAGCCACTGGTAACAGGATTAGCAGAGCGAGGTATGTAGGCGGTGCTACAGAGTTCTTGAAGTGGTGGCC
TAACTACGGCTACACTAGAAGAACAGTATTTGGTATCTGCGCTCTGCTGAAGCCAGTTACCTTCGGAAAA
AGAGTTGGTAGCTCTTGATCCGGCAAACAAACCACCGCTGGTAGCGGTGGTTTTTTTGTTTGCAAGCAGC
AGATTACGCGCAGAAAAAAAGGATCTCAAGAAGATCCTTTGATCTTTTCTACGGGGTCTGACGCTCAGTG
GAACGAAAACTCACGTTAAGGGATTTTGGTCATGAGATTATCAAAAAGGATCTTCACCTAGATCCTTTTA
AATTAAAAATGAAGTTTTAAATCAATCTAAAGTATATATGAGTAAACTTGGTCTGACAGTTACCAATGCT
TAATCAGTGAGGCACCTATCTCAGCGATCTGTCTATTTCGTTCATCCATAGTTGCCTGACTCCCCGTCGT
GTAGATAACTACGATACGGGAGGGCTTACCATCTGGCCCCAGTGCTGCAATGATACCGCGAGACCCACGC
TCACCGGCTCCAGATTTATCAGCAATAAACCAGCCAGCCGGAAGGGCCGAGCGCAGAAGTGGTCCTGCAA
CTTTATCCGCCTCCATCCAGTCTATTAATTGTTGCCGGGAAGCTAGAGTAAGTAGTTCGCCAGTTAATAG
TTTGCGCAACGTTGTTGCCATTGCTACAGGCATCGTGGTGTCACGCTCGTCGTTTGGTATGGCTTCATTC
AGCTCCGGTTCCCAACGATCAAGGCGAGTTACATGATCCCCCATGTTGTGCAAAAAAGCGGTTAGCTCCT
TCGGTCCTCCGATCGTTGTCAGAAGTAAGTTGGCCGCAGTGTTATCACTCATGGTTATGGCAGCACTGCA
TAATTCTCTTACTGTCATGCCATCCGTAAGATGCTTTTCTGTGACTGGTGAGTACTCAACCAAGTCATTC
TGAGAATAGTGTATGCGGCGACCGAGTTGCTCTTGCCCGGCGTCAATACGGGATAATACCGCGCCACATA
GCAGAACTTTAAAAGTGCTCATCATTGGAAAACGTTCTTCGGGGCGAAAACTCTCAAGGATCTTACCGCT
GTTGAGATCCAGTTCGATGTAACCCACTCGTGCACCCAACTGATCTTCAGCATCTTTTACTTTCACCAGC
GTTTCTGGGTGAGCAAAAACAGGAAGGCAAAATGCCGCAAAAAAGGGAATAAGGGCGACACGGAAATGTT
GAATACTCATACTCTTCCTTTTTCAATATTATTGAAGCATTTATCAGGGTTATTGTCTCATGAGCGGATA
CATATTTGAATGTATTTAGAAAAATAAACAAATAGGGGTTCCGCGCACATTTCCCCGAAAAGTGCCACCT
GACGTCTAAGAAACCATTATTATCATGACATTAACCTATAAAAATAGGCGTATCACGAGGCCCTTTCGTC
TCGCGCGTTTCGGTGATGACGGTGAAAACCTCTGACACATGCAGCTCCCGGAGACGGTCACAGCTTGTCT
GTAAGCGGATGCCGGGAGCAGACAAGCCCGTCAGGGCGCGTCAGCGGGTGTTGGCGGGTGTCGGGGCTGG
CTTAACTATGCGGCATCAGAGCAGATTGTACTGAGAGTGCACCATATGCGGTGTGAAATACCGCACCGAA
TCGCGCGGAACTAACGACAGTCGCTCCAAGGTCGTCGAACAAAAGGTGAATGTGTTGCGGAGAGCGGGTG
GGAGACAGCGAAAGAGCAACTACGAAACGTGGTGTGGTGGAGGTGAATTATGAAGAGGGCGCGCGATTTG
AAAAGTATGTATATAAAAAATATATCCCGGTGTTTTATGTAGCGATAAACGAGTTTTTGATGTAAGGTAT
GCAGGTGTGTAAGTCTTTTGGTTAGAAGACAAATCCAAAGTCTACTTGTGGGGATGTTCGAAGGGGAAAT
ACTTGTATTCTATAGGTCATATCTTGTTTTTATTGGCACAAATATAATTACATTAGCTTTTTGAGGGGGC
AATAAACAGTAAACACGATGGTAATAATGGTAAAAAAAAAAAACAAGCAGTTATTTCGGATATATGTCGG
CTACTCCTTGCGTCGGGCCCGAAGTCTTAGAGCCAGATATGCGAGCACCCGGAAGCTCACGATGAGAATG
GCCAGACCATGATGAAATAACATAAGGTGGTCCCGTCGGCAAGAGACATCCACTTAACGTATGCTTGCAA
TAAGTGCGAGTGAAAGGAATAGTATTCTGAGTGTCGTATTGAGTCTGAGTGAGACAGCGATATGATTGTT
GATTAACCCTTAGCATGTCCGTGGGGTTTGAATTAACTCATAATATTAATTAGACGAAATTATTTTTAAA
GTTTTATTTTTAATAATTTGCGAGTACGCAAAGCTTGGCTGCAGGTCGACCTCGAGGCCTCGAGTTAACG
TTACGTTAACGTTAACGTTCGAGGTCGACTCTAGAGGATCTCACTTATTTGGTACACATAGTCTCTCGAA
TTGTTTAAGTATCCCATCCTGTGAAAATATCTCAAAAATTTACAAATTTGTCCAAAAAGCTAAGTTTATT
ATATAAAGCAATTAACCCATAAGTCTCGAGTCGAAGGCCCCCGTAGCTAGTACTCATTAAATTTAATTAG
GTTTAGTATTGTATACTATATTTAATTTTGTTAAATAAAATAAATAAAAATTTAGGATAGTCATACTTTT
CACATGGATGGACTTTTTGAATGGGGTTAGTTCACGATGCGTTAGTTTGATTAATTAACCAGACTCTAAT
AACTTACTTTCATTGAGCACTGTTGCTGCTGGCCAGATGAGCAATTTTCATATGGGGTTTCCGAAGTTCC
GAGTTTTCGGCTTTTTCCGATGGAACTGTGCATCTCTTGTTTCGAAGCAATCGATAGATGGCGCGCTTGC
GCTTTTGCTGGCTAACTGTACATCAAGGCGGGATCGCGGATTACGCTTTCGGAACTCTGCGCACTCGAGA
TGGAACTGGGTGACTCTAAGCTGCGTGCGGTAAGGGTGCTGGGCCAGGGCACCTTTGGCCGGGTCTTCCT
CTGCCACCAAAACGAGGTGCGCGGACAGCCGGAGAGGAAGGTGTGCGTGAAGCGGATCATCGTCCGGAAT
CCGAAGACAGAGTTGGGATTGATCAAGGAGGAGGTGTACATCATCTCGCAGCTGCGCCACCCGCACATCG
TTGAGTTCCTGCGCTCCTTTAGCCACGCGGGCACTGTGAACATCGTGATGGAGTACGTGCCCAACGGCAC
CTTGAGGGATGTCATCCAGCAGCTGCCGTCAGGCACCGGGGGAGTCAATCAGGAGCGGCTGATGGGCTAC
TTCCGCGACATGGTAGTGGGACTCGAGTACCTGCACATCCGCTGCGTCATCCACCGAGACATCAAGCCCG
AGAACATGCTCCTCGACGCCAACGACCGCGTCAAGATCGCCGACTTTGGGATCGCGAACGTTCATGCGCC
CAGCACTCAACTGCAGGCGGGCATGGGCACGCCCATGTACATGGCCCCGGAGGCGATGTCCAGCCAGGGC
AAGGTGGATTTCAAGTCGGACGTGTGGTCACTGGGGCTAGTCCTCTACGAGCTGTGCCTCGGACGCAGCC
CCTTCGCCGCGTTTCTCGACAAGAACGCCACCCCTGCCCTACTGCACACCGTAGTCCAGGCGCTGGTCCG
CCCCCGGCTCGACTGCCAGCTCATCCGGCGTCTCTACGATCCCGTGTGGGCGCAAGTTTGCGAGCTGATG
GTCGTTTACGAGCAGGAGCGCCGCATCTGCCTACCAGACATCTTCCACCTCGACGCCGGCATGACTGTGA
CCCTCTACAAGCATTACTTCAGCTACAGCTACTCTAGAGGTGAACAAAAGTTGATTTCTGAAGAAGATTT
GAACGGTGAACAAAAGCTAATCTCCGAGGAAGACTTGAACGGTGAACAAAAATTAATCTCAGAAGAAGAC
TTGAACGGATCCTAACGGAAGCCAATGGTCAGCTCACCAGCACGAGGAGACCTCAACAAATATTTCATTG
TACTTAAGAACTAGGCTAGCTTAAGCGATAAATTAAGGTGTGTGCTGTGCTTTGTGTGCGCCTGTGCTTT
TGCCAGGGGATCTGTCAGCTATAAACAGTATATAATGTATATTCCAAAACAGTCTCGCTCAATGTCATTA
ACGTAGTCTTTAATTTACATTTGTTCACCTATTGTACAGTAACATTAATCCTCTAAAGCTTATCGATACC
GTCGACCTCGAGGGGGGGCCCGGTACCGAATTCTAGTATGTATGTAAGTTAATAAAACCCATTTTTGCGG
AAAGTAGATAAAAAAAACATTTTTTTTTTTTACTGCACTGGATATCATTGAACTTATCTGATCAGTTTTA
AATTTACTTCGATCCAAGGGTATTTGATGTACCAGGTTCTTTCGATTACCTCTCACTCAAAATGACATTC
CACTCAAAGTCAGCGCTGTTTGCCTCCTTCTCTGTCCACAGAAATATCGCCGTCTCTTTCGCCGCTGCGT
CCGCTATCTCTTTCGCCACCGTTTGTAGCGTTACGTAGCGTCAATGTCCGCCTTCAGTTGCATTTTGTCA
GCGGTTTCGTGACGAAGCTCCAAGCGGTTTACGCCATCAATTAAACACAAAGTGCTGTGCCAAAACTCCT
CTCGCTTCTTATTTTTGTTTGTTTTTTGAGTGATTGGGGTGGTGATTGGTTTTGGGTGGGTAAGCAGGGG
AAAGTGTGAAAAATCCCGGCAATGGGCCAAGAGGATCAGGAGCTATTAATTCGCGGAGGCAGCAAACACC
CATCTGCCGAGCATCTGAACAATGTGAGTAGTACATGTGCATACATCTTAAGTTCACTTGATCTATAGGA
ACTGCGATTGCAACATCAAATTGTCTGCGGCGTGAGAACTGCGACCCACAAAAATCCCAAACCGCAATTG
CACAAACAAATAGTGACACGAAACAGATTATTCTGGTAGCTGTTCTCGCTATATAAGACAATTTTTGAGA
TCATATCATGATCAAGACATCTAAAGGCATTCATTTTCGACTATATTCTTTTTTACAAAAAATATAACAA
CCAGATATTTTAAGCTGATCCTAGATGCACAAAAAATAAATAAAAGTATAAACCTACTTCGTAGGATACT
TCGGGGTACTTTTTGTTCGGGGTTAGATGAGCATAACGCTTGTAGTTGATATTTGAGATCCCCTATCATT
GCAGGGTGACAGCGGAGCGGCTTCGCAGAGCTGCATTAACCAGGGCTTCGGGCAGGCCAAAAACTACGGC
ACGCTCCGGCCACCCAGTCCGCCGGAGGACTCCGGTTCAGGGAGCGGCCAACTAGCCGAGAACCTCACCT
ATGCCTGGCACAATATGGACATCTTTGGGGCGGTCAATCAGCCGGGCTCCGGATGGCGGCAGCTGGTCAA
CCGGACACGCGGACTATTCTGCAACGAGCGACACATACCGGCGCCCAGGAAACATTTGCTCAAGAACGGT
GAGTTTCTATTCGCAGTCGGCTGATCTGTGTGAAATCTTAATAAAGGGTCCAATTACCAATTTGAAACTC
AGTTTGCGGCGTGGCCTATCCGGGCGAACTTTTGGCCGTGATGGGCAGTTCCGGTGCCGGAAAGACGACC
CTGCTGAATGCCCTTGCCTTTCGATCGCCGCAGGGCATCCAAGTATCGCCATCCGGGATGCGACTGCTCA
ATGGCCAACCTGTGGACGCCAAGGAGATGCAGGCCAGGTGCGCCTATGTCCAGCAGGATGACCTCTTTAT
CGGCTCCCTAACGGCCAGGGAACACCTGATTTTCCAAGCCATGGTGCGGATGCCACGACATCTGACCTAT
CGGCAGCGAGTGGCCCGCGTGGATCAGGTGATCCAGGAGCTTTCGCTCAGCAAATGTCAGCACACGATCA
TCGGTGTGCCCGGCAGGGTGAAAGGTCTGTCCGGCGGAGAAAGGAAGCGTCTGGCATTCGCCTCCGAGGC
TCTAACCGATCCGCCGCTTCTGATCTGCGATGAGCCCACCTCCGGACTGGACTCCTTTACCGCCCACAGC
GTCGTCCAGGTGCTGAAGAAGCTGTCGCAGAAGGGCAAGACCGTCATCCTGACCATTCATCAGCCGTCTT
CCGAGCTGTTTGAGCTCTTTGACAAGATCCTTCTGATGGCCGAGGGCAGGGTAGCTTTCTTGGGCACTCC
CAGCGAAGCCGTCGACTTCTTTTCCTAGTGAGTTCGATGTGTTTATTAAGGGTATCTAGTATTACATAAC
ATCTCAACTCCTATCCAGCGTGGGTGCCCAGTGTCCTACCAACTACAATCCGGCGGACTTTTACGTACAG
GTGTTGGCCGTTGTGCCCGGACGGGAGATCGAGTCCCGTGATCGGATCGCCAAGATATGCGACAATTTTG
CCATTAGCAAAGTAGCCCGGGATATGGAGCAGTTGTTGGCCACCAAAAATCTGGAGAAGCCACTGGAGCA
GCCGGAGAATGGGTACACCTACAAGGCCACCTGGTTCATGCAGTTCCGGGCGGTCCTGTGGCGATCCTGG
CTGTCGGTGCTCAAGGAACCACTCCTCGTAAAAGTGCGACTTATTCAGACAACGGTGAGTGGTTCCAGTG
GAAACAAATGATATAACGCTTACAATTCTTGGAAACAAATTCGCTAGATTTTAGATAGAATTGCCTGATT
CCACACCCTTCTTAGTTTTTTTCAATGAGATGTATAGTTTATAGTTTTGCAGAAGATAAATAAATTTCAT
TTAACTCGCGAATATTAATGAGATGCGAGTAACATTTTAATTTGCAGATGGTTGCCATCTTGATTGGCCT
CATCTTTTTGGGCCAACAACTCACGCAAGTGGGTGTGATGAATATCAACGGAGCCATCTTCCTCTTCCTG
ACCAACATGACCTTTCAAAACGTCTTTGCCACGATAAATGTAAGTCATGTTTAGAATACATTTGCATTTC
AATAATTTACTAACTTTCTAATGAATCGATTCGATTTAGGTGTTCACCTCAGAGCTGCCAGTTTTTATGA
GGGAGGCCCGAAGTCGACTTTATCGCTGTGACACATACTTTCTGGGCAAAACGATTGCCGAATTGCCGCT
TTTTCTCACAGTGCCACTGGTCTTCACGGCGATTGCCTATCCGATGATCGGACTGCGGGCCGGAGTGCTG
CACTTCTTCAACTGCCTGGCGCTGGTCACTCTGGTGGCCAATGTGTCAACGTCCTTCGGATATCTAATAT
CCTGCGCCAGCTCCTCGACCTCGATGGCGCTGTCTGTGGGTCCGCCGGTTATCATACCATTCCTGCTCTT
TGGCGGCTTCTTCTTGAACTCGGGCTCGGTGCCAGTATACCTCAAATGGTTGTCGTACCTCTCATGGTTC
CGTTACGCCAACGAGGGTCTGCTGATTAACCAATGGGCGGACGTGGAGCCGGGCGAAATTAGCTGCACAT
CGTCGAACACCACGTGCCCCAGTTCGGGCAAGGTCATCCTGGAGACGCTTAACTTCTCCGCCGCCGATCT
GCCGCTGGACTACGTGGGTCTGGCCATTCTCATCGTGAGCTTCCGGGTGCTCGCATATCTGGCTCTAAGA
CTTCGGGCCCGACGCAAGGAGTAGCCGACATATATCCGAAATAACTGCTTGTTTTTTTTTTTTACCATTA
TTACCATCGTGTTTACTGTTTATTGCCCCCTCAAAAAGCTAATGTAATTATATTTGTGCCAATAAAAACA
AGATATGACCTATAGAATACAAGTATTTCCCCTTCGAACATCCCCACAAGTAGACTTTGGATTTGTCTTC
TAACCAAAAGACTTACACACCTGCATACCTTACATCAAAAACTCGTTTATCGCTACATAAAACACCGGGA
TATATTTTTTATATACATACTTTTCAAATCGCGCGCCCTCTTCATAATTCACCTCCACCACACCACGTTT
CGTAGTTGCTCTTTCGCTGTCTCCCACCCGCTCTCCGCAACACATTCACCTTTTGTTCGACGACCTTGGA
GCGACTGTCGTTAGTTCCGCGCGATTCGGTTCGCTCAAATGGTTCCGAGTGGTTCATTTCGTCTCAATAG
AAATTAGTAATAAATATTTGTATGTACAATTTATTTGCTCCAATATATTTGTATATATTTCCCTCACAGC
TATATTTATTCTAATTTAATATTATGACTTTTTAAGGTAATTTTTTGTGACCTGTTCGGAGTGATTAGCG
TTACAATTTGAACTGAAAGTGACATCCAGTGTTTGTTCCTTGTGTAGATGCATCTCAAAAAAATGGTGGG
CATAATAGTGTTGTTTATATATATCAAAAATAACAACTATAATAATAAGAATACATTTAATTTAGAAAAT
GCTTGGATTTCACTGGAACTAGAATTAATTCGGCTGCTGCTCTAAACGACGCATTTCGTACTCCAAAGTA
CGAATTTTTTCCCTCAAGCTCTTATTTTCATTAAACAATGAACAGGACCTAACGCACAGTCACGTTATTG
TTTACATAAATGATTTTTTTTACTATTCAAACTTACTCTGTTTGTGTACTCCCACTGGTATAGCCTTCTT
TTATCTTTTCTGGTTCAGGCTCTATCACTTTACTAGGTACGGCATCTGCGTTGAGTCGCCTCCTTTTAAA
TGTCTGACCTTTTGCAGGTGCAGCCTTCCACTGCGAATCATTAAAGTGGGTATCACAAATTTGGGAGTTT
TCACCAAGGCTGCACCCAAGGCTCTGCTCCCACAATTTTCTCTTAATAGCACACTTCGGCACGTGAATTA
ATTTTACTCCAGTCACAGCTTTGCAGCAAAATTTGCAATATTTCATTTTTTTTTATTCCACGTAAGGGTT
AATGTTTTCAAAAAAAAATTCGTCCGCACACAACCTTTCCTCTCAACAAGCAAACGTGCACTGAATTTAA
GTGTATACTTCGGTAAGCTTCGGCTATCGACGGGACCACCTTATGTTATTTCATCATGGGCCAGACCCAC
GTAGTCCAGCGGCAGATCGGCGGCGGAGAAGTTAAGCGTCTCCAGGATGACCTTGCCCGAACTGGGGCAC
GTGGTGTTCGACGATGTGCAGCTAATTTCGCCCGGCTCCACGTCCGCCCATTGGTTAATCAGCAGACCCT
CGTTGGCGTAACGGAACCATGAGAGGTACGACAACCATTTGAGGTATACTGGCACCGAGCCCGAGTTCAA
GAAGAAGGCGTT
Features (pLannotate 1.2.2; 14 found; start..end, strand, type, name):
      1..589     -  rep_origin     ori: high-copy-number ColE1/pMB1/pBR322/pUC origin of replication
    760..1620    -  CDS            AmpR: β-lactamase; bla; confers resistance to ampicillin, carbenicillin, and related antibiotics
   1621..1725    -  promoter       AmpR promoter: bla
   1820..1855    +  CDS            rop (fragment): Rop protein, which maintains plasmids at low copy number; rop
   1957..2026    +  misc_feature   bom (fragment): basis of mobility region from pBR322
   2025..2528    -  gene           mini-white (fragment): white; This modified version of the white gene lacks part of the first intron.
   2528..2760    -  misc_feature   P element 3' end: P element 3' end
   2822..2840    -  misc_feature   MCS (fragment): pUC18/19 multiple cloning site
   3756..3995    +  CDS            map2k2 (fragment): MP2K2_XENLA - Also known as mek2. Experimental evidence at protein level: Swiss-Prot protein existence level 1. Catalyzes the concomitant phosphorylation of a threonine and a tyrosine residue in a Thr-Glu-Tyr sequence located in MAP kinases. From Xenopus laevis (African clawed frog).
   4239..4349    +  CDS            13xMyc (fragment): 13 tandem Myc epitope tags
   4606..4647    +  misc_feature   MCS (fragment): pBluescript multiple cloning site
   4653..8772    +  gene           mini-white: white; This modified version of the white gene lacks part of the first intron.
   8783..9368    -  misc_feature   P element 5' end: No description available
   9369..9597    -  CDS            mini-white (fragment): Drosophila white gene eye color pigment; white; This is a modified version of the white gene lacking part of the first intron.
