[The description below was written by a language model from this plasmid's Addgene catalogue record and pLannotate feature annotations shown in this document.]
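Description:
C2 M2 png-myc in Casper4 is a P element transformation vector built on the pCaSpeR4 backbone, designed to insert a Myc-tagged copy of the Drosophila melanogaster pan gu (png) gene into the fly genome by transposon-mediated germline transformation. In bacteria it is maintained as a high-copy plasmid through a ColE1/pUC-type origin and selected with ampicillin via the β-lactamase gene and its own promoter. Short remnants of pBR322-derived rop and bom sequences are also annotated in the backbone of the roughly 9.6 kb sequenced record.

The transposable portion lies between the P element 5′ and 3′ ends, which are the sequences recognised by P transposase supplied in trans to mobilise the intervening DNA into the chromosome. Within these ends sit the png-myc insert, cloned between BglII and KpnI sites, and the mini-white marker, a shortened white gene lacking part of its first intron that restores eye pigmentation in a white mutant background so transformants can be identified visually. The png coding region is not annotated by name. The automated annotation instead shows a partial match to a Xenopus MAP kinase kinase in this region, which most likely reflects conserved kinase-domain similarity, since png encodes a protein kinase. Just downstream, a fragment matching tandem Myc epitope repeats is consistent with the C-terminal myc tag. No promoter driving png is annotated or stated in the record, so whether expression depends on genomic png regulatory sequence carried in the insert is not documented. The construct suits transgenic expression and epitope-based detection of PNG protein in studies of cell cycle control in early Drosophila development.
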