Addgene plasmid #112968: C2 M2 png-myc in Casper4
Purpose: P element vector for transposon insertion of Myc-tagged png into Drosophila genome
Depositing lab: Terry Orr-Weaver. Depositing organization: Whitehead Institute for Biomedical Research. Publication: PAN GU: a protein kinase that inhibits S phase and promotes mitosis in early Drosophila development. Fenger DD, Carminati JL, Burney-Sigman DL, Kashevsky H, Dines JL, Elfring LK, Orr-Weaver TL. Development. 2000 Nov;127(22):4763-74. PubMed 11044392.
Backbone
  Vector backbone: pCaSpeR4
  Vector type: P insertion vector
Growth in bacteria
  Bacterial resistance: Ampicillin, 100 μg/mL
  Growth temperature: 37°C
  Growth strain: DH5alpha
  Copy number: High Copy
Gene/Insert
  Gene/Insert name: png-myc
  Species: D. melanogaster (fly)
  Entrez Gene: png (a.k.a. Dmel_CG11420, CG11420, Dmel\CG11420, EG:8D8.5, PNG, Png, fs(1)M2, pan-gnu)
  Tag / fusion protein: myc epitope (C terminal on insert)
  Cloning method: Restriction Enzyme; 5′ cloning site BglII (unknown if destroyed); 3′ cloning site KpnI (unknown if destroyed)
Terms and licenses: Academic/Nonprofit Terms; Industry Terms: Not Available to Industry
How to cite: C2 M2 png-myc in Casper4 was a gift from Terry Orr-Weaver (Addgene plasmid # 112968 ; http://n2t.net/addgene:112968 ; RRID:Addgene_112968)
